Addgene plasmid #49060: pcDNA3.1 Flag Cl-sensitive YFP hNKCC1 WT (NT13)
Purpose: Expresses human NKCC1 with an N-terminal 3xFlag-YFP-(chloride-sensing) tag in mammalian cells. cDNA is synthetic, containing convenient restriction sites. Native hNKCC1 amino acid sequence
Depositing lab: Biff Forbush. Depositing organization: Yale University. Publication: Functional Expression of Human NKCC1 from a Synthetic Cassette-Based cDNA: Introduction of Extracellular Epitope Tags and Removal of Cysteines. Somasekharan S, Monette MY, Forbush B. PLoS One. 2013 Dec 5;8(12):e82060. doi: 10.1371/journal.pone.0082060. PubMed 24339991.
Backbone
  Vector backbone: pcDNA3.1 neo
  Backbone manufacturer: Life Technologies
  Backbone size w/o insert (bp): 5316
  Vector type: Mammalian Expression
  Selectable markers: Neomycin (select with G418)
Growth in bacteria
  Bacterial resistance: Ampicillin, 100 μg/mL
  Growth temperature: 37°C
  Growth strain: DH5alpha
  Copy number: High Copy
Gene/Insert
  Gene/Insert name: human NKCC1 (synthetic) (alt names: Slc12A2 (synthetic); Na-K-Cl cotransporter)
  Species: H. sapiens (human), Synthetic
  Insert size (bp): 4479
  Mutation: Cl-sensitive YFP (EYFP/ V163S A206K) in hNKCC1 in NT17
  Entrez Gene: SLC12A2 (a.k.a. BSC, BSC-2, BSC2, CCC1, KILQS, NKCC1, PPP1R141)
  Promoter: CMV
  Tag / fusion protein: 3x Flag (N terminal on insert); YFP (chloride-sensitive) (N terminal on insert)
  Cloning method: Restriction Enzyme; 5′ cloning site NheI (not destroyed); 3′ cloning site PmeI (not destroyed)
  Sequencing primers: 5′ CMV-F; 3′ BGH-rev
Terms and licenses: Academic/Nonprofit Terms; Industry Terms: Not Available to Industry
Depositor comments: Plasmid constructed from pcDNA3.1 Flag YFP hNKCC1 WT (NT17). See Addgene plasmid# 49085 (http://www.addgene.org/49085/) for plasmid map of wild-type construct.
How to cite: pcDNA3.1 Flag Cl-sensitive YFP hNKCC1 WT (NT13) was a gift from Biff Forbush (Addgene plasmid # 49060 ; http://n2t.net/addgene:49060 ; RRID:Addgene_49060)
