[The description below was written by a language model from this plasmid's Addgene catalogue record and pLannotate feature annotations shown in this document.]
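Description:
pcDNA3.1 Flag Cl-sensitive YFP hNKCC1 WT (NT13) is a mammalian expression plasmid of about 9.8 kb built on the pcDNA3.1 neo backbone. It is propagated in E. coli as a high-copy plasmid through a ColE1/pUC-type origin with ampicillin resistance (AmpR under its own bla promoter). It also carries an f1 origin for single-stranded DNA production. For selection in mammalian cells, an SV40 early promoter drives the neomycin phosphotransferase gene, terminated by an SV40 poly(A) signal, which allows G418 selection of stable transfectants. Short annotated fragments (ble, lacI, lac promoter/operator, bom, and a small HIV-1 LTR-like match near the CMV promoter) appear to be backbone remnants or incidental matches rather than functional parts.

The payload is a single fusion open reading frame transcribed from the CMV immediate-early enhancer/promoter and terminated by the bovine growth hormone poly(A) signal. A T7 promoter lies just upstream of the insert. The reading frame begins with a 3xFLAG epitope, followed by a monomeric EYFP variant and then the full-length human Na-K-Cl cotransporter NKCC1 (SLC12A2). The YFP carries the V163S and A206K substitutions, which the record describes as making it chloride-sensitive, so the tag can report chloride as well as mark the protein. The NKCC1 cDNA is synthetic and was designed with convenient restriction sites for cassette-style modification, while still encoding the native human amino acid sequence. The insert sits between NheI and PmeI sites, both retained. The plasmid was derived from the corresponding standard-YFP construct (NT17). It is intended for expressing tagged wild-type NKCC1 in mammalian cells, where the tags allow detection by FLAG or fluorescence.
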