Features (pLannotate 1.2.2; 22 found; start..end, strand, type, name):
     31..96      +  CDS            3xFLAG: three tandem FLAG® epitope tags, followed by an enterokinase cleavage site
    109..822     +  CDS            mEYFP: mEYFP is a basic (constitutively fluorescent) yellow fluorescent protein published in 2002, derived from Aequorea victoria. It is reported to be a very rapidly-maturing monomer.
    829..4464    +  CDS            SLC12A2: S12A2_HUMAN - Also known as NKCC1. Experimental evidence at protein level: Swiss-Prot protein existence level 1. Cation-chloride cotransporter which mediates the electroneutral transport of chloride, potassium and/or sodium ions across the membrane. Plays a vital role in the regulation of ionic balance and cell volume. From Homo sapiens (Human).
   4501..4725    +  polyA_signal   bGH poly(A) signal: bovine growth hormone polyadenylation signal
   4729..4750    +  promoter       SV40 promoter (fragment): SV40 enhancer and early promoter
   4771..5199    +  rep_origin     f1 ori (sequence partly withheld): f1 bacteriophage origin of replication; arrow indicates direction of (+) strand synthesis
   5213..5542    +  promoter       SV40 promoter: SV40 enhancer and early promoter
   5609..6400    +  CDS            neo: KKA2_KLEPN - Also known as kan, nptII. Experimental evidence at protein level: Swiss-Prot protein existence level 1. Resistance to kanamycin, neomycin, paromomycin, ribostamycin, butirosin and gentamicin B. From Klebsiella pneumoniae.
   6424..6582    +  CDS            ble (fragment): BLE_KLEPN - Experimental evidence at protein level: Swiss-Prot protein existence level 1. Binding protein with a strong affinity to the bleomycin family of antibiotics. Binds to CL990; an antimitotic-antibiotic compound. From Klebsiella pneumoniae.
   6577..6698    +  polyA_signal   SV40 poly(A) signal: SV40 polyadenylation signal
   6771..6787    -  protein_bind   lac operator: The lac repressor binds to the lac operator to inhibit transcription in E. coli. This inhibition can be relieved by adding lactose or isopropyl-β-D-thiogalactopyranoside (IPTG). lac repressor encoded by lacI
   6795..6825    -  promoter       lac promoter: promoter for the E. coli lac operon
   6840..6861    -  protein_bind   CAP binding site: CAP binding activates transcription in the presence of cAMP. E. coli catabolite activator protein
   6874..6966    -  CDS            lacI (fragment): lac repressor; lacI; The lac repressor binds to the lac operator to inhibit transcription in E. coli. This inhibition can be relieved by adding lactose or isopropyl-β-D-thiogalactopyranoside (IPTG).
   7149..7734    -  rep_origin     ori: high-copy-number ColE1/pMB1/pBR322/pUC origin of replication
   7905..8765    -  CDS            AmpR: β-lactamase; bla; confers resistance to ampicillin, carbenicillin, and related antibiotics
   8766..8870    -  promoter       AmpR promoter: bla
   8929..8981    -  misc_feature   bom (fragment): basis of mobility region from pBR322
   9136..9515    +  enhancer       CMV enhancer: human cytomegalovirus immediate early enhancer
   9516..9719    +  promoter       CMV promoter: human cytomegalovirus (CMV) immediate early promoter
   9715..9748    +  LTR            5' LTR (truncated) (fragment): truncated 5' long terminal repeat (LTR) from HIV-1
   9764..9782    +  promoter       T7 promoter: promoter for bacteriophage T7 RNA polymerase
>Addgene plasmid #49060 | pcDNA3.1 Flag Cl-sensitive YFP hNKCC1 WT (NT13) | depositor full sequence | sequence record 72178 | NT13
GCTAGCCCGGGCACGGCCGCCACCATGGGAGACTACAAAGACCATGACGGTGATTATAAAGATCACGACA
TCGACTACAAGGATGACGATGACAAGGGTGACCCTACCGTCAGCAAGGGCGAGGAGCTGTTCACCGGGGT
GGTGCCCATCCTGGTCGAGCTGGACGGCGACGTAAACGGCCACAAGTTCAGCGTGTCCGGCGAGGGCGAG
GGCGATGCCACCTACGGCAAGCTGACCCTGAAGTTCATCTGCACCACCGGCAAGCTGCCCGTGCCCTGGC
CCACCCTCGTGACCACCTTCGGCTACGGCCTGCAGTGCTTCGCCCGCTACCCCGACCACATGAAGCAGCA
CGACTTCTTCAAGTCCGCCATGCCCGAAGGCTACGTCCAGGAGCGCACCATCTTCTTCAAGGACGACGGC
AACTACAAGACCCGCGCCGAGGTGAAGTTCGAGGGCGACACCCTGGTGAACCGCATCGAGCTGAAGGGCA
TCGACTTCAAGGAGGACGGCAACATCCTGGGGCACAAGCTGGAGTACAACTACAACAGCCACAACGTTTA
TATCATGGCCGACAAGCAGAAGAACGGCATCAAGTCGAATTTCAAGATCCGCCACAACATCGAAGACGGC
AGCGTGCAGCTCGCCGACCACTACCAGCAGAACACCCCCATCGGCGACGGCCCCGTGCTGCTGCCCGACA
ACCACTACCTGAGCTACCAGTCCAAACTGAGCAAAGACCCCAACGAGAAGCGCGATCACATGGTCCTGCT
GGAGTTCGTGACCGCCGCCGGGATCACTCTCGGCATGGACGAGCTCTACAAGGGTGACCTGGAGCCGAGG
CCCACGGCTCCTAGCTCCGGCGCGCCAGGCCTCGCCGGAGTCGGCGAAACGCCGAGCGCCGCTGCGCTGG
CCGCAGCCAGGGTGGAACTGCCCGGAACCGCTGTGCCCTCGGTGCCGGAGGATGCTGCGCCCGCGAGCCG
GGACGGGGGCGGGGTCCGCGATGAGGGACCAGCCGCCGCCGGTGACGGCCTGGGCAGACCCTTGGGGCCT
ACCCCGAGCCAGAGCCGTTTCCAGGTGGACCTCGTTTCCGAGAACGCAGGGCGGGCTGCTGCTGCGGCGG
CGGCGGCTGCTGCGGCCGCCGCCGCTGCTGGTGCCGGGGCGGGGGCCAAGCAGACTCCTGCCGACGGGGA
AGCCAGCGGCGAGAGCGAGCCAGCTAAAGGCAGCGAGGAAGCCAAAGGCCGCTTCCGCGTTAACTTCGTA
GATCCTGCTGCCAGCTCGTCCGCAGAAGATAGCCTGTCAGATGCCGCCGGGGTCGGAGTCGATGGACCCA
ACGTGAGCTTCCAGAACGGCGGGGACACGGTACTGAGCGAGGGCAGCAGCCTCCATTCCGGTGGCGGCGG
CGGCTCCGGCCACCACCAGCACTACTATTATGATACCCACACCAACACCTACTATCTGCGCACCTTCGGC
CACAACACAATGGACGCGGTACCCAGGATCGACCACTACCGGCACACAGCCGCGCAGCTCGGCGAGAAGC
TGCTCCGGCCTAGCCTGGCCGAGCTGCATGACGAGCTGGAAAAGGAACCTTTTGAGGATGGCTTTGCAAA
TGGGGAAGAAAGCACTCCAACACGTGATGCTGTGGTCACGTACACGGCCGAAAGTAAAGGAGTCGTGAAG
TTTGGCTGGATCAAGGGTGTACTAGTACGTTGTATGTTAAACATTTGGGGTGTGATGCTTTTCATTCGTC
TCTCATGGATTGTGGGACAAGCTGGAATTGGTCTATCAGTCCTTGTAATAATGATGGCTACTGTTGTGAC
AACTATCACAGGATTGTCCACTAGCGCCATCGCAACTAATGGATTTGTAAGGGGAGGCGGCGCATATTAT
TTAATATCTAGAAGTCTAGGGCCTGAATTTGGTGGTGCCATTGGTCTAATCTTCGCCTTTGCCAACGCTG
TTGCTGTTGCTATGTATGTGGTTGGATTTGCAGAAACCGTGGTGGAGTTGCTGAAAGAACATTCCATTCT
TATGATAGATGAAATCAATGACATCCGGATTATTGGAGCCATTACAGTCGTGATTCTTTTAGGTATCTCA
GTAGCCGGTATGGAGTGGGAAGCAAAAGCTCAGATTGTTCTTTTGGTGATCCTACTTCTTGCTATTGGTG
ATTTCGTCATAGGAACATTTATCCCACTCGAGAGCAAGAAGCCAAAAGGGTTTTTTGGCTATAAATCTGA
AATCTTTAATGAGAACTTTGGCCCCGATTTTCGAGAAGAAGAAACTTTCTTTTCTGTATTTGCCATCTTT
TTTCCTGCTGCAACTGGAATTCTGGCTGGCGCAAATATCTCAGGTGATCTTGCAGATCCTCAGTCAGCCA
TACCCAAAGGAACACTCCTAGCCATTTTAATTACTACATTGGTTTATGTAGGAATTGCCGTGTCTGTAGG
TTCTTGTGTCGTACGCGATGCCACTGGTAATGTTAATGACACTATCGTAACAGAGCTAACAAACTGTACT
AGCGCAGCCTGCAAATTAAACTTTGATTTTTCATCTTGTGAATCCAGTCCTTGTAGCTACGGCCTAATGA
ACAACTTTCAGGTAATGAGTATGGTGTCAGGATTTACACCACTAATTTCCGCGGGCATATTCTCTGCCAC
TCTTTCTAGCGCATTAGCATCCCTAGTGAGTGCTCCCAAGATATTTCAGGCCCTATGTAAAGACAACATC
TACCCCGCTTTCCAGATGTTTGCTAAAGGTTATGGGAAAAATAATGAGCCATTACGTGGCTACATCTTAA
CATTCTTAATTGCACTTGGATTCATCTTAATTGCCGAACTGAATGTTATTGCACCAATTATCTCAAACTT
CTTCCTTGCCAGCTATGCCCTCATCAATTTTTCAGTATTCCATGCTTCACTGGCAAAAAGCCCAGGATGG
CGACCGGCATTTAAATACTACAATATGTGGATCTCACTTCTTGGAGCAATTCTTTGTTGCATAGTAATGT
TCGTCATTAACTGGTGGGCTGCTTTGCTAACCTACGTGATAGTCCTTGGGCTGTATATTTATGTTACCTA
CAAAAAACCCGATGTGAATTGGGGATCCTCTACACAAGCCCTGACTTACCTCAATGCCCTGCAACATAGT
ATTAGGCTTTCTGGCGTGGAGGACCATGTGAAAAACTTTAGGCCACAGTGTCTTGTTATGACAGGAGCGC
CAAACTCACGGCCGGCCTTACTTCATCTTGTTCACGATTTCACAAAAAATGTTGGTTTGATGATCTGTGG
ACACGTACACATGGGACCACGCAGACAAGCCATGAAAGAAATGTCCATCGACCAAGCCAAATATCAGCGC
TGGCTTATTAAGAACAAAATGAAGGCTTTTTATGCACCAGTACATGCAGATGACCTCAGAGAAGGGGCCC
AATACTTGATGCAGGCTGCTGGCCTGGGCCGTATGAAGCCAAACACACTAGTCCTTGGATTTAAGAAAGA
TTGGTTGCAAGCAGATATGAGGGATGTGGATATGTACATAAACTTATTTCACGATGCTTTTGACATACAA
TATGGCGTAGTGGTTATTCGCCTAAAAGAAGGTCTGGATATTAGTCACCTGCAGGGACAAGAAGAATTAT
TGTCATCACAAGAGAAATCTCCTGGCACCAAGGATGTCGTAGTAAGTGTGGAATATAGTAAAAAGTCCGA
TTTAGATACTTCGAAACCCCTCAGTGAAAAACCAATTACCCATAAAGTCGAGGAAGAAGATGGCAAGACT
GCAACTCAACCACTGTTGAAAAAAGAATCCAAAGGCCCTATTGTGCCTTTGAATGTAGCTGACCAAAAGC
TTCTTGAAGCTAGTACACAGTTTCAGAAAAAACAAGGAAAGAATACTATTGATGTCTGGTGGCTTTTTGA
TGACGGAGGTCTGACCTTATTGATACCTTACCTTCTGACGACCAAGAAAAAATGGAAAGACTGTAAGATC
AGAGTATTCATTGGTGGAAAGATAAACAGAATAGACCATGACCGGAGAGCGATGGCTACTTTACTGAGCA
AGTTCAGAATCGATTTTTCTGACATCATGGTTCTAGGAGACATCAATACCAAACCAAAGAAAGAAAACAT
TATAGCTTTCGAGGAAATCATTGAGCCATACAGACTTCACGAAGATGATAAAGAGCAAGATATCGCAGAT
AAAATGAAAGAAGATGAACCCTGGCGAATAACAGATAATGAATTGGAGCTGTATAAGACCAAGACATACC
GGCAGATCAGGTTAAATGAGTTATTAAAGGAACATTCAAGCACAGCTAACATTATTGTGATGAGTTTACC
GGTCGCACGAAAGGGTGCCGTTTCTAGTGCTCTCTACATGGCATGGTTAGAAGCACTATCTAAGGATCTA
CCACCAATCCTACTAGTTCGTGGGAATCATCAGAGTGTCCTTACCTTCTATTCATAATTAATTAAGTTTA
AACCCGCTGATCAGCCTCGACTGTGCCTTCTAGTTGCCAGCCATCTGTTGTTTGCCCCTCCCCCGTGCCT
TCCTTGACCCTGGAAGGTGCCACTCCCACTGTCCTTTCCTAATAAAATGAGGAAATTGCATCGCATTGTC
TGAGTAGGTGTCATTCTATTCTGGGGGGTGGGGTGGGGCAGGACAGCAAGGGGGAGGATTGGGAAGACAA
TAGCAGGCATGCTGGGGATGCGGTGGGCTCTATGGCTTCTGAGGCGGAAAGAACCAGCTGGGGCTCTAGG
GGGTATCCCC
[124 nt withheld, positions 4771-4894]
C
[91 nt withheld, positions 4896-4986]
A
[49 nt withheld, positions 4988-5036]
CCTTTGACGTTGGAGTCCACGTTCTTT
[37 nt withheld, positions 5064-5100]
ACCCTATCTCGGTCTATTCTTTTGATTTATAAGGGATTTTGCCGATTTCGGCCTATTGGTTAAAAAATGA
GCTGATTTAACAAAAATTTAACGCGAATTAATTCTGTGGAATGTGTGTCAGTTAGGGTGTGGAAAGTCCC
CAGGCTCCCCAGCAGGCAGAAGTATGCAAAGCATGCATCTCAATTAGTCAGCAACCAGGTGTGGAAAGTC
CCCAGGCTCCCCAGCAGGCAGAAGTATGCAAAGCATGCATCTCAATTAGTCAGCAACCATAGTCCCGCCC
CTAACTCCGCCCATCCCGCCCCTAACTCCGCCCAGTTCCGCCCATTCTCCGCCCCATGGCTGACTAATTT
TTTTTATTTATGCAGAGGCCGAGGCCGCCTCTGCCTCTGAGCTATTCCAGAAGTAGTGAGGAGGCTTTTT
TGGAGGCCTAGGCTTTTGCAAAAAGCTCCCGGGAGCTTGTATATCCATTTTCGGATCTGATCAAGAGACA
GGATGAGGATCGTTTCGCATGATTGAACAAGATGGATTGCACGCAGGTTCTCCGGCCGCTTGGGTGGAGA
GGCTATTCGGCTATGACTGGGCACAACAGACAATCGGCTGCTCTGATGCCGCCGTGTTCCGGCTGTCAGC
GCAGGGGCGCCCGGTTCTTTTTGTCAAGACCGACCTGTCCGGTGCCCTGAATGAACTGCAGGACGAGGCA
GCGCGGCTATCGTGGCTGGCCACGACGGGCGTTCCTTGCGCAGCTGTGCTCGACGTTGTCACTGAAGCGG
GAAGGGACTGGCTGCTATTGGGCGAAGTGCCGGGGCAGGATCTCCTGTCATCTCACCTTGCTCCTGCCGA
GAAAGTATCCATCATGGCTGATGCAATGCGGCGGCTGCATACGCTTGATCCGGCTACCTGCCCATTCGAC
CACCAAGCGAAACATCGCATCGAGCGAGCACGTACTCGGATGGAAGCCGGTCTTGTCGATCAGGATGATC
TGGACGAAGAGCATCAGGGGCTCGCGCCAGCCGAACTGTTCGCCAGGCTCAAGGCGCGCATGCCCGACGG
CGAGGATCTCGTCGTGACCCATGGCGATGCCTGCTTGCCGAATATCATGGTGGAAAATGGCCGCTTTTCT
GGATTCATCGACTGTGGCCGGCTGGGTGTGGCGGACCGCTATCAGGACATAGCGTTGGCTACCCGTGATA
TTGCTGAAGAGCTTGGCGGCGAATGGGCTGACCGCTTCCTCGTGCTTTACGGTATCGCCGCTCCCGATTC
GCAGCGCATCGCCTTCTATCGCCTTCTTGACGAGTTCTTCTGAGCGGGACTCTGGGGTTCGAAATGACCG
ACCAAGCGACGCCCAACCTGCCATCACGAGATTTCGATTCCACCGCCGCCTTCTATGAAAGGTTGGGCTT
CGGAATCGTTTTCCGGGACGCCGGCTGGATGATCCTCCAGCGCGGGGATCTCATGCTGGAGTTCTTCGCC
CACCCCAACTTGTTTATTGCAGCTTATAATGGTTACAAATAAAGCAATAGCATCACAAATTTCACAAATA
AAGCATTTTTTTCACTGCATTCTAGTTGTGGTTTGTCCAAACTCATCAATGTATCTTATCATGTCTGTAT
ACCGTCGACCTCTAGCTAGAGCTTGGCGTAATCATGGTCATAGCTGTTTCCTGTGTGAAATTGTTATCCG
CTCACAATTCCACACAACATACGAGCCGGAAGCATAAAGTGTAAAGCCTGGGGTGCCTAATGAGTGAGCT
AACTCACATTAATTGCGTTGCGCTCACTGCCCGCTTTCCAGTCGGGAAACCTGTCGTGCCAGCTGCATTA
ATGAATCGGCCAACGCGCGGGGAGAGGCGGTTTGCGTATTGGGCGCTCTTCCGCTTCCTCGCTCACTGAC
TCGCTGCGCTCGGTCGTTCGGCTGCGGCGAGCGGTATCAGCTCACTCAAAGGCGGTAATACGGTTATCCA
CAGAATCAGGGGATAACGCAGGAAAGAACATGTGAGCAAAAGGCCAGCAAAAGGCCAGGAACCGTAAAAA
GGCCGCGTTGCTGGCGTTTTTCCATAGGCTCCGCCCCCCTGACGAGCATCACAAAAATCGACGCTCAAGT
CAGAGGTGGCGAAACCCGACAGGACTATAAAGATACCAGGCGTTTCCCCCTGGAAGCTCCCTCGTGCGCT
CTCCTGTTCCGACCCTGCCGCTTACCGGATACCTGTCCGCCTTTCTCCCTTCGGGAAGCGTGGCGCTTTC
TCATAGCTCACGCTGTAGGTATCTCAGTTCGGTGTAGGTCGTTCGCTCCAAGCTGGGCTGTGTGCACGAA
CCCCCCGTTCAGCCCGACCGCTGCGCCTTATCCGGTAACTATCGTCTTGAGTCCAACCCGGTAAGACACG
ACTTATCGCCACTGGCAGCAGCCACTGGTAACAGGATTAGCAGAGCGAGGTATGTAGGCGGTGCTACAGA
GTTCTTGAAGTGGTGGCCTAACTACGGCTACACTAGAAGAACAGTATTTGGTATCTGCGCTCTGCTGAAG
CCAGTTACCTTCGGAAAAAGAGTTGGTAGCTCTTGATCCGGCAAACAAACCACCGCTGGTAGCGGTTTTT
TTGTTTGCAAGCAGCAGATTACGCGCAGAAAAAAAGGATCTCAAGAAGATCCTTTGATCTTTTCTACGGG
GTCTGACGCTCAGTGGAACGAAAACTCACGTTAAGGGATTTTGGTCATGAGATTATCAAAAAGGATCTTC
ACCTAGATCCTTTTAAATTAAAAATGAAGTTTTAAATCAATCTAAAGTATATATGAGTAAACTTGGTCTG
ACAGTTACCAATGCTTAATCAGTGAGGCACCTATCTCAGCGATCTGTCTATTTCGTTCATCCATAGTTGC
CTGACTCCCCGTCGTGTAGATAACTACGATACGGGAGGGCTTACCATCTGGCCCCAGTGCTGCAATGATA
CCGCGAGACCCACGCTCACCGGCTCCAGATTTATCAGCAATAAACCAGCCAGCCGGAAGGGCCGAGCGCA
GAAGTGGTCCTGCAACTTTATCCGCCTCCATCCAGTCTATTAATTGTTGCCGGGAAGCTAGAGTAAGTAG
TTCGCCAGTTAATAGTTTGCGCAACGTTGTTGCCATTGCTACAGGCATCGTGGTGTCACGCTCGTCGTTT
GGTATGGCTTCATTCAGCTCCGGTTCCCAACGATCAAGGCGAGTTACATGATCCCCCATGTTGTGCAAAA
AAGCGGTTAGCTCCTTCGGTCCTCCGATCGTTGTCAGAAGTAAGTTGGCCGCAGTGTTATCACTCATGGT
TATGGCAGCACTGCATAATTCTCTTACTGTCATGCCATCCGTAAGATGCTTTTCTGTGACTGGTGAGTAC
TCAACCAAGTCATTCTGAGAATAGTGTATGCGGCGACCGAGTTGCTCTTGCCCGGCGTCAATACGGGATA
ATACCGCGCCACATAGCAGAACTTTAAAAGTGCTCATCATTGGAAAACGTTCTTCGGGGCGAAAACTCTC
AAGGATCTTACCGCTGTTGAGATCCAGTTCGATGTAACCCACTCGTGCACCCAACTGATCTTCAGCATCT
TTTACTTTCACCAGCGTTTCTGGGTGAGCAAAAACAGGAAGGCAAAATGCCGCAAAAAAGGGAATAAGGG
CGACACGGAAATGTTGAATACTCATACTCTTCCTTTTTCAATATTATTGAAGCATTTATCAGGGTTATTG
TCTCATGAGCGGATACATATTTGAATGTATTTAGAAAAATAAACAAATAGGGGTTCCGCGCACATTTCCC
CGAAAAGTGCCACCTGACGTCGACGGATCGGGAGATCTCCCGATCCCCTATGGTGCACTCTCAGTACAAT
CTGCTCTGATGCCGCATAGTTAAGCCAGTATCTGCTCCCTGCTTGTGTGTTGGAGGTCGCTGAGTAGTGC
GCGAGCAAAATTTAAGCTACAACAAGGCAAGGCTTGACCGACAATTGCATGAAGAATCTGCTTAGGGTTA
GGCGTTTTGCGCTGCTTCGCGATGTACGGGCCAGATATACGCGTTGACATTGATTATTGACTAGTTATTA
ATAGTAATCAATTACGGGGTCATTAGTTCATAGCCCATATATGGAGTTCCGCGTTACATAACTTACGGTA
AATGGCCCGCCTGGCTGACCGCCCAACGACCCCCGCCCATTGACGTCAATAATGACGTATGTTCCCATAG
TAACGCCAATAGGGACTTTCCATTGACGTCAATGGGTGGAGTATTTACGGTAAACTGCCCACTTGGCAGT
ACATCAAGTGTATCATATGCCAAGTACGCCCCCTATTGACGTCAATGACGGTAAATGGCCCGCCTGGCAT
TATGCCCAGTACATGACCTTATGGGACTTTCCTACTTGGCAGTACATCTACGTATTAGTCATCGCTATTA
CCATGGTGATGCGGTTTTGGCAGTACATCAATGGGCGTGGATAGCGGTTTGACTCACGGGGATTTCCAAG
TCTCCACCCCATTGACGTCAATGGGAGTTTGTTTTGGCACCAAAATCAACGGGACTTTCCAAAATGTCGT
AACAACTCCGCCCCATTGACGCAAATGGGCGGTAGGCGTGTACGGTGGGAGGTCTATATAAGCAGAGCTC
TCTGGCTAACTAGAGAACCCACTGCTTACTGGCTTATCGAAATTAATACGACTCACTATAGGGAGACCCA
AGCTG
