>Addgene plasmid #49060 | pcDNA3.1 Flag Cl-sensitive YFP hNKCC1 WT (NT13) | addgene partial sequence | sequence record 73515 | EGFP-C 5'-CATGGTCCTGCTGGAGTTCGTG-3'
CGAGCTCTACAAGGGTGACCTGGAGCCGAGGCCCACGGCTCCTAGCTCCGGCGCGCCAGGCCTCGCCGGA
GTCGGCGAAACGCCGAGCGCCGCTGCGCTGGCCGCAGCCAGGGTGGAACTGCCCGGAACCGCTGTGCCCT
CGGTGCCGGAGGATGCTGCGCCCGCGAGCCGGGACGGGGGCGGGGTCCGCGATGAGGGACCAGCCGCCGC
CGGTGACGGCCTGGGCAGACCCTTGGGGCCTACCCCGAGCCAGAGCCGTTTCCAGGTGGACCTCGTTTCC
GAGAACGCAGGGCGGGCTGCTGCTGCGGCGGCGGCGGCTGCTGCGGCCGCCGCCGCTGCTGGTGCCGGGG
CGGGGGCCAAGCAGACTCCTGCCGACGGGGAAGCCAGCGGCGAGAGCGAGCCAGCTAAAGGCAGCGAGGA
AGCCAAAGGCCGCTTCCGCGTTAACTTCGTAGATCCTGCTGCCAGCTCGTCCGCAGAAGATAGCCTGTCA
GATGCCGCCGGGGTCGGAGTCGATGGACCCAACGTGAGCTTCCAGAACGGCGGGGACACGGTACTGAGCG
AGGGCAGCAGCCTCCATTCCGGTGGCGGCGGCGGCTCCGGCCACCACCAGCACTACTATTATGATACCCA
CACCAACACCTACTATCTGCGCACCTTCGGCCACAACACAATGGACGCGGTACCCAGGATCGACCACTAC
CGGCACACAGCCGCGCAGCTCGGCGAGAAGCTGCTCCGGCCTAGCCTGGCCGAGCTGCATGACGAGCTGG
AAAAGGAACCTTTTGAGGATGGCTTTGCAAATGGGGAAGAAAGCACTCCAACACGTGATGCTGTGGTCAC
GTACACGGCCGAAAGTAAAGGAGTCGTGAAGTTTGGCTGGATCAAGGGTGTACTA
