>Addgene plasmid #49060 | pcDNA3.1 Flag Cl-sensitive YFP hNKCC1 WT (NT13) | addgene partial sequence | sequence record 73573 | BGH-rev 5'-TAGAAGGCACAGTCGAGG-3'
ATTATGAATAGAAGGTAAGGACACTCTGATGATTCCCACGAACTAGTAGGATTGGTGGTAGATCCTTAGA
TAGTGCTTCTAACCATGCCATGTAGAGAGCACTAGAAACGGCACCCTTTCGTGCGACCGGTAAACTCATC
ACAATAATGTTAGCTGTGCTTGAATGTTCCTTTAATAACTCATTTAACCTGATCTGCCGGTATGTCTTGG
TCTTATACAGCTCCAATTCATTATCTGTTATTCGCCAGGGTTCATCTTCTTTCATTTTATCTGCGATATC
TTGCTCTTTATCATCTTCGTGAAGTCTGTATGGCTCAATGATTTCCTCGAAAGCTATAATGTTTTCTTTC
TTTGGTTTGGTATTGATGTCTCCTAGAACCATGATGTCAGAAAAATCGATTCTGAACTTGCTCAGTAAAG
TAGCCATCGCTCTCCGGTCATGGTCTATTCTGTTTATCTTTCCACCAATGAATACTCTGATCTTACAGTC
TTTCCATTTTTTCTTGGTCGTCAGAAGGTAAGGTATCAATAAGGTCAGACCTCCGTCATCAAAAAGCCAC
CAGACATCAATAGTATTCTTTCCTTGTTTTTTCTGAAACTGTGTACTAGCTTCAAGAAGCTTTTGGTCAG
CTACATTCAAAGGCACAATAGGGCCTTTGGATTCTTTTTTCAACAGTGGTTGAGTTGCAGTCTTGCCATC
TTCTTCCTCGACTTTATGGGTAATTGGTTTTTCACTGAGGGGTTTCGAAGTATCTAAATCGGACTTTTTA
CTATATTCCACACTTACTACGACATCCTTGGTGCCAGGAGATTTCTCTTGTGATGACAATAATTCTTCTT
GTCCCTGCAGGTGACTAATATCCAGACCTTCTTTTAGGCGAATAACCACTACGCCATATTGTATGTCAAA
AGCATCGTGAAATAAGTTTATGTACATATCCACATCCCTCATATCTGCTTGCAACCAATCTTTCT
