>Addgene plasmid #49060 | pcDNA3.1 Flag Cl-sensitive YFP hNKCC1 WT (NT13) | addgene partial sequence | sequence record 73823 | CMV-F 5'-CGCAAATGGGCGGTAGGCGTG-3'
CTCTCTGGCTAACTAGAGAACCCACTGCTTACTGGCTTATCGAAATTAATACGACTCACTATAGGGAGAC
CCAAGCTGGCTAGCCCGGGCACGGCCGCCACCATGGGAGACTACAAAGACCATGACGGTGATTATAAAGA
TCACGACATCGACTACAAGGATGACGATGACAAGGGTGACCCTACCGTCAGCAAGGGCGAGGAGCTGTTC
ACCGGGGTGGTGCCCATCCTGGTCGAGCTGGACGGCGACGTAAACGGCCACAAGTTCAGCGTGTCCGGCG
AGGGCGAGGGCGATGCCACCTACGGCAAGCTGACCCTGAAGTTCATCTGCACCACCGGCAAGCTGCCCGT
GCCCTGGCCCACCCTCGTGACCACCTTCGGCTACGGCCTGCAGTGCTTCGCCCGCTACCCCGACCACATG
AAGCAGCACGACTTCTTCAAGTCCGCCATGCCCGAAGGCTACGTCCAGGAGCGCACCATCTTCTTCAAGG
ACGACGGCAACTACAAGACCCGCGCCGAGGTGAAGTTCGAGGGCGACACCCTGGTGAACCGCATCGAGCT
GAAGGGCATCGACTTCAAGGAGGACGGCAACATCCTGGGGCACAAGCTGGAGTACAACTACAACAGCCAC
AACGTTTATATCATGGCCGACAAGCAGAAGAACGGCATCAAGTCGAATTTCAAGATCCGCCACAACATCG
AAGACGGCAGCGTGCAGCTCGCCGACCACTACCAGCAGAACACCCCCATCGGCGACGGCCCCGTGCTGCT
GCCCGACAACCACTACCTGAGCTACCAGTCCAAACTGAGCAAAGACCCCAACGAGAAGCGCGATCACATG
GTCCTGCTGGAGTTCGTGACCGCCGCCGGGATCACTCTCGGCATGG
